Addgene plasmid #154450: pFRT/TO/FLAG/HA-HDLBP
Purpose: Expression of FLAG/HA-tagged HDLBP
Depositing lab: Markus Landthaler. Depositing organization: Max-Delbrueck-Centrum fuer Molekulare Medizin (MDC). Publication: HDLBP binds ER-targeted mRNAs by multivalent interactions to promote protein synthesis of transmembrane and secreted proteins. Zinnall U, Milek M, Minia I, Vieira-Vieira CH, Muller S, Mastrobuoni G, Hazapis OG, Del Giudice S, Schwefel D, Bley N, Voigt F, Chao JA, Kempa S, Huttelmaier S, Selbach M, Landthaler M. Nat Commun. 2022 May 18;13(1):2727. doi: 10.1038/s41467-022-30322-7. PubMed 35585045.
Backbone
  Vector backbone: pFRT_DESTFLAGHA
  Backbone manufacturer: Thomas Tuschl
  Backbone size w/o insert (bp): 5345
  Total vector size (bp): 9152
  Vector type: Mammalian Expression
Growth in bacteria
  Bacterial resistance: Ampicillin, 100 μg/mL
  Growth temperature: 37°C
  Growth strain: DH5alpha
  Copy number: Unknown
Gene/Insert
  Gene/Insert name: HDLBP (alt name: Vigilin)
  Species: H. sapiens (human)
  Insert size (bp): 3802
  Entrez Gene: HDLBP (a.k.a. HBP, PRO2900, VGL)
Terms and licenses: Academic/Nonprofit Terms; Industry Terms: Not Available to Industry
How to cite: pFRT/TO/FLAG/HA-HDLBP was a gift from Markus Landthaler (Addgene plasmid # 154450 ; http://n2t.net/addgene:154450 ; RRID:Addgene_154450)
