[The description below was written by a language model from this plasmid's Addgene catalogue record and pLannotate feature annotations shown in this document.]
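Description:
pFRT/TO/FLAG/HA-HDLBP is a mammalian expression plasmid for producing human HDLBP (vigilin) with an N-terminal FLAG/HA tag. It is built on the Gateway-compatible pFRT_DESTFLAGHA destination backbone. In bacteria it replicates from a high-copy ColE1/pUC-type origin and is selected with ampicillin through the β-lactamase gene. A fragment of the f1 origin is also annotated.

Expression is driven by the CMV enhancer and immediate-early promoter. Two short tet operator-like matches lie just downstream of the promoter, which fits the "TO" in the name and implies that transcription can be repressed by Tet repressor and induced with tetracycline or doxycycline in suitable host cells. The tag region precedes the insert; the automated annotation recognises a FLAG fragment there but does not call the HA epitope, and its short "9xHis" hit may be a spurious match. The HDLBP coding sequence of about 3.8 kb is flanked by attB1 and attB2 sites left by Gateway recombination and is followed by the bovine growth hormone polyadenylation signal. The attB2 site and V5 tag are each annotated twice after the insert; the record does not say whether V5 is translated.

Downstream, an FRT site sits directly in front of a hygromycin resistance gene with an SV40 poly(A) signal and no substantial promoter of its own. This layout is typical of FLP-mediated integration into a genomic FRT landing site, where insertion activates hygromycin resistance and yields isogenic stable lines. The sequenced record (9,345 nt) is slightly longer than the catalogued size of 9,152 bp. The associated study concerns HDLBP binding to ER-targeted mRNAs, where the tagged protein would suit affinity purification and detection.
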