Features (pLannotate 1.2.2; 28 found; start..end, strand, type, name):
      1..204     +  promoter       CMV promoter: human cytomegalovirus (CMV) immediate early promoter
    206..225     +  promoter       PLtetO-1 promoter (fragment): modified phage lambda PL promoter with tet operator sites (Lutz and Bujard, 1997)
    227..246     +  promoter       PLtetO-1 promoter (fragment): modified phage lambda PL promoter with tet operator sites (Lutz and Bujard, 1997)
    254..287     +  promoter       TRE3GV promoter (fragment): 3rd-generation Tet-responsive promoter that can be activated by binding of Tet-On® 3G, optimized for retroviral and lentiviral vectors
    379..402     +  CDS            9xHis (fragment): 9xHis affinity tag
    409..429     +  CDS            FLAG (fragment): FLAG® epitope tag, followed by an enterokinase cleavage site
    472..496     +  protein_bind   attB1: mutant version of attB; recombination site for the Gateway® BP reaction BP Clonase™
    502..4305    +  CDS            HDLBP: VIGLN_HUMAN - Also known as HBP, VGL. Experimental evidence at protein level: Swiss-Prot protein existence level 1. Appears to play a role in cell sterol metabolism. It may function to protect cells from over-accumulation of cholesterol. From Homo sapiens (Human).
   4310..4334    -  protein_bind   attB2: mutant version of attB; recombination site for the Gateway® BP reaction BP Clonase™
   4387..4428    +  CDS            V5 tag: epitope tag from simian virus 5
   4485..4509    -  protein_bind   attB2: mutant version of attB; recombination site for the Gateway® BP reaction BP Clonase™
   4562..4603    +  CDS            V5 tag: epitope tag from simian virus 5
   4689..4913    +  polyA_signal   bGH poly(A) signal: bovine growth hormone polyadenylation signal
   4917..4938    +  promoter       SV40 promoter (fragment): SV40 enhancer and early promoter
   4959..5192    +  rep_origin     f1 ori (fragment) (sequence partly withheld): f1 bacteriophage origin of replication; arrow indicates direction of (+) strand synthesis
   5197..5244    +  protein_bind   FRT: FLP-mediated recombination occurs in the 8-bp core sequence TCTAGAAA (Turan and Bode, 2011). FLP recombinase from the Saccharomyces cerevisiae 2μ plasmid
   5252..6274    +  CDS            HygR: aminoglycoside phosphotransferase from E. coli; aph(4)-Ia; confers resistance to hygromycin
   6284..6409    +  CDS            ble (fragment): BLE_KLEPN - Experimental evidence at protein level: Swiss-Prot protein existence level 1. Binding protein with a strong affinity to the bleomycin family of antibiotics. Binds to CL990; an antimitotic-antibiotic compound. From Klebsiella pneumoniae.
   6404..6525    +  polyA_signal   SV40 poly(A) signal: SV40 polyadenylation signal
   6598..6614    -  protein_bind   lac operator: The lac repressor binds to the lac operator to inhibit transcription in E. coli. This inhibition can be relieved by adding lactose or isopropyl-β-D-thiogalactopyranoside (IPTG). lac repressor encoded by lacI
   6622..6652    -  promoter       lac promoter: promoter for the E. coli lac operon
   6667..6688    -  protein_bind   CAP binding site: CAP binding activates transcription in the presence of cAMP. E. coli catabolite activator protein
   6701..6793    -  CDS            lacI (fragment): lac repressor; lacI; The lac repressor binds to the lac operator to inhibit transcription in E. coli. This inhibition can be relieved by adding lactose or isopropyl-β-D-thiogalactopyranoside (IPTG).
   6976..7564    -  rep_origin     ori: high-copy-number ColE1/pMB1/pBR322/pUC origin of replication
   7735..8595    -  CDS            AmpR: β-lactamase; bla; confers resistance to ampicillin, carbenicillin, and related antibiotics
   8596..8700    -  promoter       AmpR promoter: bla
   8759..8811    -  misc_feature   bom (fragment): basis of mobility region from pBR322
   8966..9345    +  enhancer       CMV enhancer: human cytomegalovirus immediate early enhancer
>Addgene plasmid #154450 | pFRT/TO/FLAG/HA-HDLBP | addgene full sequence | sequence record 307894 | Addgene NGS Result
GTGATGCGGTTTTGGCAGTACATCAATGGGCGTGGATAGCGGTTTGACTCACGGGGATTTCCAAGTCTCC
ACCCCATTGACGTCAATGGGAGTTTGTTTTGGCACCAAAATCAACGGGACTTTCCAAAATGTCGTAACAA
CTCCGCCCCATTGACGCAAATGGGCGGTAGGCGTGTACGGTGGGAGGTCTATATAAGCAGAGCTCTCCCT
ATCAGTGATAGAGATCTCCCTATCAGTGATAGAGATCGTCGACGAGCTCGTTTAGTGAACCGTCAGATCG
CCTGGAGACGCCATCCACGCTGTTTTGACCTCCATAGAAGACACCGGGACCGATCCAGCCTCCGGACTCT
AGCGTTTAAACTTAAGCTTGGTACCATGCACCACCACCACCACCACCACCACATGGACTACAAGGACGAC
GATGACAAGTACCCTTATGACGTGCCCGATTACGCTTTGAACCAGATATCAACAAGTTTGTACAAAAAAG
CAGGCTCCACCATGAGTTCCGTTGCAGTTTTGACCCAAGAGAGTTTTGCTGAACACCGAAGTGGGCTGGT
TCCGCAACAAATCAAAGTTGCCACTCTAAATTCAGAAGAGGAGAGCGACCCTCCAACCTACAAGGATGCC
TTCCCTCCACTTCCTGAGAAAGCTGCTTGCCTGGAAAGTGCCCAGGAACCCGCTGGAGCCTGGGGGAACA
AGATCCGACCCATCAAGGCTTCTGTCATCACTCAGGTGTTCCATGTACCCCTGGAGGAGAGAAAATACAA
GGATATGAACCAGTTTGGAGAAGGTGAACAAGCAAAAATCTGCCTTGAGATCATGCAGAGAACTGGTGCT
CACTTGGAGCTGTCTTTGGCCAAAGACCAAGGCCTCTCCATCATGGTGTCAGGAAAGCTGGATGCTGTCA
TGAAAGCTCGGAAGGACATTGTTGCTAGACTGCAGACTCAGGCCTCAGCAACTGTTGCCATTCCCAAAGA
ACACCATCGCTTTGTTATTGGCAAAAATGGAGAGAAACTGCAAGACTTGGAGCTAAAAACTGCAACCAAA
ATCCAGATCCCACGCCCAGATGACCCCAGCAATCAGATCAAGATCACTGGCACCAAAGAGGGCATCGAGA
AAGCTCGCCATGAAGTCTTACTCATCTCTGCCGAGCAGGACAAACGTGCTGTGGAGAGGCTAGAAGTAGA
AAAGGCATTCCACCCCTTCATCGCTGGGCCGTATAATAGACTGGTTGGCGAGATCATGCAGGAGACAGGC
ACGCGCATCAACATCCCCCCACCCAGCGTGAACCGGACAGAGATTGTCTTCACTGGAGAGAAGGAACAGT
TGGCTCAGGCTGTGGCTCGCATCAAGAAGATTTATGAGGAGAAGAAAAAGAAGACTACAACCATTGCAGT
GGAAGTGAAGAAATCCCAACACAAGTATGTCATTGGGCCCAAGGGCAATTCATTGCAGGAGATCCTTGAG
AGAACTGGAGTTTCCGTTGAGATCCCACCCTCAGACAGCATCTCTGAGACTGTAATACTTCGAGGCGAAC
CTGAAAAGTTAGGTCAGGCGTTGACTGAAGTCTATGCCAAGGCCAATAGCTTCACCGTCTCCTCTGTCGC
CGCCCCTTCCTGGCTTCACCGTTTCATCATTGGCAAGAAAGGGCAGAACCTGGCCAAAATCACTCAGCAG
ATGCCAAAGGTTCACATCGAGTTCACAGAGGGCGAAGACAAGATCACCCTGGAGGGCCCTACAGAGGATG
TCAATGTGGCCCAGGAACAGATAGAAGGCATGGTCAAAGATTTGATTAACCGGATGGACTATGTGGAGAT
CAACATCGACCACAAGTTCCACAGGCACCTCATTGGGAAGAGCGGTGCCAACATAAACAGAATCAAAGAC
CAGTACAAGGTGTCCGTGCGCATCCCTCCTGACAGTGAGAAGAGCAATTTGATCCGCATCGAGGGGGACC
CACAGGGCGTGCAGCAGGCCAAGCGAGAGCTGCTGGAGCTTGCATCTCGCATGGAAAATGAGCGTACCAA
GGATCTAATCATTGAGCAAAGATTTCATCGCACAATCATTGGGCAGAAGGGTGAACGGATCCGTGAAATT
CGTGACAAATTCCCAGAGGTCATCATTAACTTTCCAGACCCAGCACAAAAAAGTGACATTGTCCAGCTCA
GAGGACCTAAGAATGAGGTGGAAAAATGCACAAAATACATGCAGAAGATGGTGGCAGATCTGGTGGAAAA
TAGCTATTCAATTTCTGTTCCGATCTTCAAACAGTTTCACAAGAATATCATTGGGAAAGGAGGCGCAAAC
ATTAAAAAGATTCGTGAAGAAAGCAACACCAAAATCGACCTTCCAGCAGAGAATAGCAATTCAGAGACCA
TTATCATCACAGGCAAGCGAGCCAACTGCGAAGCTGCCCGGAGCAGGATTCTGTCTATTCAGAAAGACCT
GGCCAACATAGCCGAGGTAGAGGTCTCCATCCCTGCCAAGCTGCACAACTCCCTCATTGGCACCAAGGGC
CGTCTGATCCGCTCCATCATGGAGGAGTGCGGCGGGGTCCACATTCACTTTCCCGTGGAAGGTTCAGGAA
GCGACACCGTTGTTATCAGGGGCCCTTCCTCGGATGTGGAGAAGGCCAAGAAGCAGCTCCTGCATCTGGC
GGAGGAGAAGCAAACCAAGAGTTTCACTGTTGACATCCGCGCCAAGCCAGAATACCACAAATTCCTCATC
GGCAAGGGGGGCGGCAAAATTCGCAAGGTGCGCGACAGCACTGGAGCACGTGTCATCTTCCCTGCGGCTG
AGGACAAGGACCAGGACCTGATCACCATCATTGGAAAGGAGGACGCCGTCCGAGAGGCACAGAAGGAGCT
GGAGGCCTTGATCCAAAACCTGGATAATGTGGTGGAAGACTCCATGCTGGTGGACCCCAAGCACCACCGC
CACTTCGTCATCCGCAGAGGCCAGGTCTTGCGGGAGATTGCTGAAGAGTATGGCGGGGTGATGGTCAGCT
TCCCACGCTCTGGCACACAGAGCGACAAAGTCACCCTCAAGGGCGCCAAGGACTGTGTGGAGGCAGCCAA
GAAACGCATTCAGGAGATCATTGAGGACCTGGAAGCTCAGGTGACATTAGAATGTGCTATACCCCAGAAA
TTCCATCGATCTGTCATGGGCCCCAAAGGTTCCAGAATCCAGCAGATTACTCGGGATTTCAGTGTTCAAA
TTAAATTCCCAGACAGAGAGGAGAACGCAGTTCACAGTACAGAGCCAGTTGTCCAGGAGAATGGGGACGA
AGCTGGGGAGGGGAGAGAGGCTAAAGATTGTGACCCCGGCTCTCCAAGGAGGTGTGACATCATCATCATC
TCTGGCCGGAAAGAAAAGTGTGAGGCTGCCAAGGAAGCTCTGGAGGCATTGGTTCCTGTCACCATTGAAG
TAGAGGTGCCCTTTGACCTTCACCGTTACGTTATTGGGCAGAAAGGAAGTGGGATCCGCAAGATGATGGA
TGAGTTTGAGGTGAACATACATGTCCCGGCACCTGAGCTGCAGTCTGACATCATCGCCATCACGGGCCTC
GCTGCAAATTTGGACCGGGCCAAGGCTGGACTGCTGGAGCGTGTGAAGGAGCTACAGGCCGAGCAGGAGG
ACCGGGCTTTAAGGAGTTTTAAGCTGAGTGTCACTGTAGACCCCAAATACCATCCCAAGATTATCGGGAG
AAAGGGGGCAGTAATTACCCAAATCCGGTTGGAGCATGACGTGAACATCCAGTTTCCTGATAAGGACGAT
GGGAACCAGCCCCAGGACCAAATTACCATCACAGGGTACGAAAAGAACACAGAAGCTGCCAGGGATGCTA
TACTGAGAATTGTGGGTGAACTTGAGCAGATGGTTTCTGAGGACGTCCCGCTGGACCACCGCGTTCACGC
CCGCATCATTGGTGCCCGCGGCAAAGCCATTCGCAAAATCATGGACGAATTCAAGGTGGACATTCGCTTC
CCACAGAGCGGAGCCCCAGACCCCAACTGCGTCACTGTGACGGGGCTCCCAGAGAATGTGGAGGAAGCCA
TCGACCACATCCTCAATCTGGAGGAGGAATACCTAGCTGACGTGGTGGACAGTGAGGCGCTGCAGGTATA
CATGAAACCCCCAGCACACGAAGAGGCCAAGGCACCTTCCAGAGGCTTTGTGGTGCGGGACGCACCCTGG
ACCGCCAGCAGCAGTGAGAAGGCTCCTGACATGAGCAGCTCTGAGGAATTTCCCAGCTTTGGGGCTCAGG
TGGCTCCCAAGACCCTCCCTTGGGGCCCCAAACGATAGGACCCAGCTTTCTTGTACAAAGTGGTTGATAT
CCAGCACAGTGGCGGCCGCTCAAGTCTAGAGGGCCCGCGGTTCGAAGGTAAGCCTATCCCTAACCCTCTC
CTCGGTCTCGATTCTACGCGTACCTGATCCGCGGCCGCATAGATAACTGATCCAGTGTGCCTCGAGATAT
CTAGACCCAGCTTTCTTGTACAAAGTGGTTGATATCCAGCACAGTGGCGGCCGCTCAAGTCTAGAGGGCC
CGCGGTTCGAAGGTAAGCCTATCCCTAACCCTCTCCTCGGTCTCGATTCTACGCGTACCTGATCCGCGGC
CGCATAGATAACTGATCCAGTGTGCCTCGAGTCTAGAGGGCCCGTTTAAACCCGCTGATCAGCCTCGACT
GTGCCTTCTAGTTGCCAGCCATCTGTTGTTTGCCCCTCCCCCGTGCCTTCCTTGACCCTGGAAGGTGCCA
CTCCCACTGTCCTTTCCTAATAAAATGAGGAAATTGCATCGCATTGTCTGAGTAGGTGTCATTCTATTCT
GGGGGGTGGGGTGGGGCAGGACAGCAAGGGGGAGGATTGGGAAGACAATAGCAGGCATGCTGGGGATGCG
GTGGGCTCTATGGCTTCTGAGGCGGAAAGAACCAGCTGGGGCTCTAGGGGGTATCCCC
[124 nt withheld, positions 4959-5082]
C
[91 nt withheld, positions 5084-5174]
AGGGTGATGGTTCACGTACCTAGAAGTTCCTATTCCGAAGTTCCTATTCTCTAGAAAGTATAGGAACTTC
CTTGGCCAAAAAGCCTGAACTCACCGCGACGTCTGTCGAGAAGTTTCTGATCGAAAAGTTCGACAGCGTC
TCCGACCTGATGCAGCTCTCGGAGGGCGAAGAATCTCGTGCTTTCAGCTTCGATGTAGGAGGGCGTGGAT
ATGTCCTGCGGGTAAATAGCTGCGCCGATGGTTTCTACAAAGATCGTTATGTTTATCGGCACTTTGCATC
GGCCGCGCTCCCGATTCCGGAAGTGCTTGACATTGGGGAATTCAGCGAGAGCCTGACCTATTGCATCTCC
CGCCGTGCACAGGGTGTCACGTTGCAAGACCTGCCTGAAACCGAACTGCCCGCTGTTCTGCAGCCGGTCG
CGGAGGCCATGGATGCGATCGCTGCGGCCGATCTTAGCCAGACGAGCGGGTTCGGCCCATTCGGACCGCA
AGGAATCGGTCAATACACTACATGGCGTGATTTCATATGCGCGATTGCTGATCCCCATGTGTATCACTGG
CAAACTGTGATGGACGACACCGTCAGTGCGTCCGTCGCGCAGGCTCTCGATGAGCTGATGCTTTGGGCCG
AGGACTGCCCCGAAGTCCGGCACCTCGTGCACGCGGATTTCGGCTCCAACAATGTCCTGACGGACAATGG
CCGCATAACAGCGGTCATTGACTGGAGCGAGGCGATGTTCGGGGATTCCCAATACGAGGTCGCCAACATC
TTCTTCTGGAGGCCGTGGTTGGCTTGTATGGAGCAGCAGACGCGCTACTTCGAGCGGAGGCATCCGGAGC
TTGCAGGATCGCCGCGGCTCCGGGCGTATATGCTCCGCATTGGTCTTGACCAACTCTATCAGAGCTTGGT
TGACGGCAATTTCGATGATGCAGCTTGGGCGCAGGGTCGATGCGACGCAATCGTCCGATCCGGAGCCGGG
ACTGTCGGGCGTACACAAATCGCCCGCAGAAGCGCGGCCGTCTGGACCGATGGCTGTGTAGAAGTACTCG
CCGATAGTGGAAACCGACGCCCCAGCACTCGTCCGAGGGCAAAGGAATAGCACGTACTACGAGATTTCGA
TTCCACCGCCGCCTTCTATGAAAGGTTGGGCTTCGGAATCGTTTTCCGGGACGCCGGCTGGATGATCCTC
CAGCGCGGGGATCTCATGCTGGAGTTCTTCGCCCACCCCAACTTGTTTATTGCAGCTTATAATGGTTACA
AATAAAGCAATAGCATCACAAATTTCACAAATAAAGCATTTTTTTCACTGCATTCTAGTTGTGGTTTGTC
CAAACTCATCAATGTATCTTATCATGTCTGTATACCGTCGACCTCTAGCTAGAGCTTGGCGTAATCATGG
TCATAGCTGTTTCCTGTGTGAAATTGTTATCCGCTCACAATTCCACACAACATACGAGCCGGAAGCATAA
AGTGTAAAGCCTGGGGTGCCTAATGAGTGAGCTAACTCACATTAATTGCGTTGCGCTCACTGCCCGCTTT
CCAGTCGGGAAACCTGTCGTGCCAGCTGCATTAATGAATCGGCCAACGCGCGGGGAGAGGCGGTTTGCGT
ATTGGGCGCTCTTCCGCTTCCTCGCTCACTGACTCGCTGCGCTCGGTCGTTCGGCTGCGGCGAGCGGTAT
CAGCTCACTCAAAGGCGGTAATACGGTTATCCACAGAATCAGGGGATAACGCAGGAAAGAACATGTGAGC
AAAAGGCCAGCAAAAGGCCAGGAACCGTAAAAAGGCCGCGTTGCTGGCGTTTTTCCATAGGCTCCGCCCC
CCTGACGAGCATCACAAAAATCGACGCTCAAGTCAGAGGTGGCGAAACCCGACAGGACTATAAAGATACC
AGGCGTTTCCCCCTGGAAGCTCCCTCGTGCGCTCTCCTGTTCCGACCCTGCCGCTTACCGGATACCTGTC
CGCCTTTCTCCCTTCGGGAAGCGTGGCGCTTTCTCATAGCTCACGCTGTAGGTATCTCAGTTCGGTGTAG
GTCGTTCGCTCCAAGCTGGGCTGTGTGCACGAACCCCCCGTTCAGCCCGACCGCTGCGCCTTATCCGGTA
ACTATCGTCTTGAGTCCAACCCGGTAAGACACGACTTATCGCCACTGGCAGCAGCCACTGGTAACAGGAT
TAGCAGAGCGAGGTATGTAGGCGGTGCTACAGAGTTCTTGAAGTGGTGGCCTAACTACGGCTACACTAGA
AGAACAGTATTTGGTATCTGCGCTCTGCTGAAGCCAGTTACCTTCGGAAAAAGAGTTGGTAGCTCTTGAT
CCGGCAAACAAACCACCGCTGGTAGCGGTGGTTTTTTTGTTTGCAAGCAGCAGATTACGCGCAGAAAAAA
AGGATCTCAAGAAGATCCTTTGATCTTTTCTACGGGGTCTGACGCTCAGTGGAACGAAAACTCACGTTAA
GGGATTTTGGTCATGAGATTATCAAAAAGGATCTTCACCTAGATCCTTTTAAATTAAAAATGAAGTTTTA
AATCAATCTAAAGTATATATGAGTAAACTTGGTCTGACAGTTACCAATGCTTAATCAGTGAGGCACCTAT
CTCAGCGATCTGTCTATTTCGTTCATCCATAGTTGCCTGACTCCCCGTCGTGTAGATAACTACGATACGG
GAGGGCTTACCATCTGGCCCCAGTGCTGCAATGATACCGCGAGACCCACGCTCACCGGCTCCAGATTTAT
CAGCAATAAACCAGCCAGCCGGAAGGGCCGAGCGCAGAAGTGGTCCTGCAACTTTATCCGCCTCCATCCA
GTCTATTAATTGTTGCCGGGAAGCTAGAGTAAGTAGTTCGCCAGTTAATAGTTTGCGCAACGTTGTTGCC
ATTGCTACAGGCATCGTGGTGTCACGCTCGTCGTTTGGTATGGCTTCATTCAGCTCCGGTTCCCAACGAT
CAAGGCGAGTTACATGATCCCCCATGTTGTGCAAAAAAGCGGTTAGCTCCTTCGGTCCTCCGATCGTTGT
CAGAAGTAAGTTGGCCGCAGTGTTATCACTCATGGTTATGGCAGCACTGCATAATTCTCTTACTGTCATG
CCATCCGTAAGATGCTTTTCTGTGACTGGTGAGTACTCAACCAAGTCATTCTGAGAATAGTGTATGCGGC
GACCGAGTTGCTCTTGCCCGGCGTCAATACGGGATAATACCGCGCCACATAGCAGAACTTTAAAAGTGCT
CATCATTGGAAAACGTTCTTCGGGGCGAAAACTCTCAAGGATCTTACCGCTGTTGAGATCCAGTTCGATG
TAACCCACTCGTGCACCCAACTGATCTTCAGCATCTTTTACTTTCACCAGCGTTTCTGGGTGAGCAAAAA
CAGGAAGGCAAAATGCCGCAAAAAAGGGAATAAGGGCGACACGGAAATGTTGAATACTCATACTCTTCCT
TTTTCAATATTATTGAAGCATTTATCAGGGTTATTGTCTCATGAGCGGATACATATTTGAATGTATTTAG
AAAAATAAACAAATAGGGGTTCCGCGCACATTTCCCCGAAAAGTGCCACCTGACGTCGACGGATCGGGAG
ATCTCCCGATCCCCTATGGTGCACTCTCAGTACAATCTGCTCTGATGCCGCATAGTTAAGCCAGTATCTG
CTCCCTGCTTGTGTGTTGGAGGTCGCTGAGTAGTGCGCGAGCAAAATTTAAGCTACAACAAGGCAAGGCT
TGACCGACAATTGCATGAAGAATCTGCTTAGGGTTAGGCGTTTTGCGCTGCTTCGCGATGTACGGGCCAG
ATATACGCGTTGACATTGATTATTGACTAGTTATTAATAGTAATCAATTACGGGGTCATTAGTTCATAGC
CCATATATGGAGTTCCGCGTTACATAACTTACGGTAAATGGCCCGCCTGGCTGACCGCCCAACGACCCCC
GCCCATTGACGTCAATAATGACGTATGTTCCCATAGTAACGCCAATAGGGACTTTCCATTGACGTCAATG
GGTGGAGTATTTACGGTAAACTGCCCACTTGGCAGTACATCAAGTGTATCATATGCCAAGTACGCCCCCT
ATTGACGTCAATGACGGTAAATGGCCCGCCTGGCATTATGCCCAGTACATGACCTTATGGGACTTTCCTA
CTTGGCAGTACATCTACGTATTAGTCATCGCTATTACCATG
